>Addgene plasmid #110690 | pCHSU75.1-2.2 | depositor full sequence | sequence record 208216 | pCHSU75.1-2.2 sequence 14894 bps
TATCTAAAAATTGCCTTATGATCCGTCTCTCCGGTTACAGCCTGTGTAACTGATTAATCCTGCCTTTCTA
ATCACCATTCTAATGTTTTAATTAAGGGATTTTGTCTTCATTAACGGCTTTCGCTCATAAAAATGTTATG
ACGTTTTGCCCGCAGGCGGGAAACCATCCACTTCACGAGACTGATCTCCTCTGCCGGAACACCGGGCATC
TCCAACTTATAAGTTGGAGAAATAAGAGAATTTCAGATTGAGAGAATGAAAAAAAAAAAAAAAAAAAAGG
CAGAGGAGAGCATAGAAATGGGGTTCACTTTTTGGTAAAGCTATAGCATGCCTATCACATATAAATAGAG
TGCCAGTAGCGACTTTTTTCACACTCGAAATACTCTTACTACTGCTCTCTTGTTGTTTTTATCACTTCTT
GTTTCTTCTTGGTAAATAGAATATCAAGCTACAAAAAGCATACAATCAACTATCAACTATTAACTATATC
GTAATACACAATGGATTATAAGGATGATGATGATAAGACTAGTATGGTTTCAACTCCATCCTCTGCCATT
CGCCCCAGCTATGCCACCACTGACTCTCATGCCATGGCCATCGTCGGTACCTCCATCGCTGCCCCAGGCG
GCGTCGACGATGGACTAGACACTGAGGAGTTCTATGAGTTCCTCAAATCTCGTGGCTCCGGTATCATCAC
TGTACCCAAAGATCGCTGGAATGCTGAAGCTTATCATGGCGCTCAACCTGGCAAAATTGTTACTACCAAA
GGTGGTTACATCCCAAACGCTACATACGGAGACACGCAAGAATTCGGTATCACTCCTGCAGAAGCTGCCC
AGATGGCTGTTTCTCAAATAGCTTTGCTTCACCACGCCTTCAACGCTTTGCAACGCAGTGGAGTCGACTA
CCGAGGCACGAACACTGGCGTGTATGTCGGTTGCACGACTGGTGCAGCACCCCACAACGTAGACATCACC
GAAGCCGGAGCATACTACATGACCGGTAGCTCGATATCTATCAATGCGAATCGTATCAGCTACGTTTTCG
ACCTGACTGGTCCTTCCTTGCCAGTCGATACGGCCTGCTCTTCTAGTTTGACCGCTATGCATCTCGCTGT
GCAAGCTGTTAGGAATGGAGAATGTGACCAAGCTGTTGTTGCTGGAGTCAACATCCTTCTCAGTCCACTT
GAGACTGCATCCTTCAGTCAGCTCGGAGTCCTCGGCCCAGATGGTATCTCGAAAGCTTTCGATGAAGATG
CAAACGGTTACGCGCGTGGTGATGTTGTCAGTGCCGTGGTTATCAAGCGTCACGATCTTGCTGTCAGGGA
CTATGACCGTATTCTGGCCACTCTCGTCGGCACTGCTCTTACGTCCTGCGGATCCTTGATGGGATCTCTC
ACTACACCTAGCCCCGATGCTCAAACCAAGGCTATTAGGAATGCCTACGCCGATGCTGGTCTAACACCCA
ACCAAGCCGACTTCGTTGAGTTACACGGTACTGGAACTATCGTCGGAGATCAGTACGAGGCCAATACGGC
AGGCGCATGCTTCTCTGACGGACGTGACGGTCGAGAAATCGTTATCGGCTCAGTCAAGAGCAACGTCGGT
CACGGTGAAATGGGTGCTTATATGAGCTCTTTGGTCAAAGTTGTCATGATGTTGGAACGCAAGCAGATTC
TTCCGAACGGATACTTCAAGAAGCCTTCTTCGAGGATCCAATTTGACGAGTATAAGCTGCGGGTACCTAT
CGAAGTCGAGGACTTTGTTCCCTATGACGTCGAGCAGGGTCTAATCGCGTCGATTTCTTCCTTCGGATTC
GGAGGATCTTGTGGTCACACTGTCCTGCGAGAACACGATGTTAGGCCCGTCCTCCCTGACTACGAAACGC
TAAACTCGGGACCATATCTCTTCGCCGTTGGAGGTCTTACTCCTCGTTCAGTCAACACTCTCATCGAGAG
CTACAAAGCCGAGTACGCGGATGTCGACCCTCTATCCCTATCTGAACACCTCGGCTCGCGTGCTCGCCAA
TTGAGCTGGCGTTCATTCGCAGTTGCAGATTCCTTGGGCCAGGCAAAGTTCACTGAACCTGTCATGGTAT
CAAAACGTGCTGTTCCTTTGATCTTTTGCTTCTCTGGTCAAGGCCCTCAGCACTGGCAACAGGGTCGCGA
ACTCTTCTCCCGATACTCTGTCTTCCGTGAAAGTATCTTGGCTTCCGACAAAATTTACACCGAGTACACA
GGAAAGTCCTTCCTTGAAACCTCCGGCCTCTTTGTCCCCAACCCTCCTGCGAACTCTATCCTCGCCAAGT
CCCTTTCATGGCCCGCAGACGCCATCTCTGTTTCCATCACTTTCTTCCAGATCGCTCTTTTCGACCTTTC
GATCTACCTTGGACTCAAGCCCGACGCCATCGTTGGACACAGTATCGGCGAAACTGCTGTTCTTTATGCC
AGTGGTGCTATGCCTCGCGAGATGGTCGTCAAGATCGCCGTTGCTCGAGGTGCTGCTCTTCGCCTCGTTG
ACAACATTGGTGGAGCCATGGTCGCTGTCTCTGGTTGCGACCTCCGAACAGTCCAAGATTATGCCGAAGC
AGTCGTTGACCTTTCCAACAACCCGACGGCGGGTGTTACCGACTCTCTCCACGTGGCAGCTCGGAATAGC
CCGACCGACTTTGGTCTGTCGGGTGCTGAGTATCTCGTCGACGAACTGGCCAAGTATATCGACCAATGGG
TTTCTGGAGTCTCTGCTCGCAAGCTTCGTGTCAGCACTGCTGTTCACTCTCCTTATGTCGATGCTTGCGA
GGCCCAATACCGTCAAGAGCTCGCTGCAATCTTTGAAGCACACCCTGGTACCCACAAGCCTTCGCTTCCA
GTGATGTCAACAGTGACAGCCGAGTTCGTTGAGAAGGAGTACACAATCGACTACCTCTGGAACAACCTTC
GTCAACCTGTTCGCTTCTCTGATGCTATTCCCAAGCTCATCGAGAAGCACGGTGAAAACACGACCTTCGT
TGAGATTGCTCCTCATCCCGTCTTGTCTCAATACATCAAGCAAATGGGTGCCTTCGAGTCGGTCGCGGGT
AGCAAACGTCCTCCTTCGGCTCGTCACATCAAGGCTGGTCAACGCCCTCCTACCGAGCTCGATGCACTGT
ACGAAGGGATTGGCCAGCTGTTGGCTTCAGGTGTCAACTCGGTCAACTTTGCACTCCTTAACGGTTGTCC
TCCAGAGAACTTCCTTGGACCTAAGTACCCATTCCAAATGAAGTACTTCCCGGTCGCACCTCGTGTTCCC
AGCTATGTGCGCAAGCTGCTCCCTGCCGAGAGACCGCTCAACAGCGAACGGCTCCGTATCAGCCCCCATC
TGCCTGAAGATTGGATGGCTGATCATGTTATCGATCACTCGAACCTCATTCCTGCTGCTGCGTATCTTGA
AATGGCTCTCGAGTTCCCTGACGTCACTTCAGTCTGGGACTGCCGTTTCGAGTCTGCTTTCATTCTCGAT
GGTTCGGTGCCTGCCGCAACCTTGAAAGTATCTCGGGACGGAAACAGGTGGAGTGTCAAATCTTCAAGCG
CTCTCCAAAGCATGCAAGGCGACCTAACATGGACCCGTTCTGAGCCGTCCTTCGACTCTATCCATGCCTA
CGGCAAGCTTGGATACGGCAAGCCGGAGTTAAGACCTGGAGCTATCACCCATGTTGATGTTGATGCTGTG
ATTGCTCGCTCGAAAGTACAAGCTTCGCATGAAGCACTTTACGATGAATTGAGTCAAGTTGCCCAATTTG
GAACAGAGTTCCGACGGCTCCAGAAGGCCTACGCCAATGATGTGGACGGTATTGTTTACATTAAAGGTCA
CGGTGACAGCTTGACTCGTACTGGGTACACATTCCATCCTGCTCTCATGGATGCAGTATTCCAGTCCGGT
GTCTGTTTTAACATGGTGTTCGATCATGTCAACGTCGGAAACCCTGAGCGTACATTCATGCTGCCACACT
CCTTGCGTCGCGGATTTAGGAATGATGGAAGCACAGAACCGCTTATCTTCAACGGTGACTTCCGTATCTA
CGCTATCCTGGCTGATTGGTCGCCGTACTCGGCGACATATGACTACTATGTGCTGAACGACGATAATGAT
GTCGTCTTCACTTTTGAAGGCCTGCGTTTCGAAACGGTGCAGCAAGACCAACAAGCAATCAAAGAACGTT
TCAGCATGATTTGGCAACCCCGTGGCTTGCCCAAGTCGAATAACAGTGGTCATGTTACACTTGAGGATGA
TTCGGTTTTGGAACACCAAGAGTTGCTTGATGTTCTAGACAAGCTCGCCTTGGGTTACACCAAGAAGGCT
CTAGGGCGCCTTTCTCAGAACTTCGAAACGGCTCTGCCTGACCGTAAACGTTACATGGAATGGGCACTCG
AGCGAACTGCAGAACGGGCTACTGAAACCTTCTTGGAGTTGAGCGATGTATCTCCGGTGATGAGGCAGAA
GTATGCTTCTTTGTTCGAACTCACGCAGCGAGTCGGAGAAGGGCAGACAGACATTTTCGTAGATTCAAAG
GCTGCCGTAGACATCCTCTTCCGAGATGACCTCATGAGCCGAATTTACGAGCATCCACCTTTCATCGGCA
GTATATTCGACGAAACTGTCAAGCAATTCGTCAAGCTCGTCAAGGATGCCATAGAAGCCGGCAAACGCGT
TGTTCGTGTGCTCGAGGTCGGTGCTGGAACCGGTAGGTTCACGGCTTTGCTCGGTCAAGCTCTTCTAGAT
GCCCAGTTGGAACTGTGCTACGTCGACTACGTTTGCACGGACATTTCCATTTCTCTTGCTCAGGAGGCCA
CAGCCAAGTGTCCCTGGATGACAATTGTCCCTGTTGCATTCGACCTCAACAAGCCACTTGATCAACAAAG
TATCGATCCCGCGAGCTTTGATATTATTGTCGCATTCGATGTGCTCCACGCGACACCAAACATTAACGAT
ACCGTTCGTACTCTCCGTGAGCTCTTACTTCCTGGAGGGCATCTTGCAATCATCGAACTGGATGGAAACT
CATTCGCCACTGGTGCTGTCGGAAGCATCTGGATGGATTACGTCTTTGGCTCTTTCTCAGAGTGGTTTGG
TGTTTTGGAACAGCGTCCGGCCTCTCACTGCTCTCTGAGCAAATCAGAGTGGAACAGCGTCCTGCATTCC
GAAGGATTCGCTGAGGGGCTCTTCCTCACATCAACCGGGGCTACTGTTTCTCATATGGCATTCGTGTCCC
AGACCACTGAGACGGCTCACGAACAACAAAGCTCTCCAACTCCTTCTACTCCCTCGCTGCAAAGCGACCA
CAGTCCTCATCTTAGGTCATTCTCTTTCTCCTCAACGCCCCTCCCCGTTACACCCAATACTCCTGGCTTC
AGTGGAGATCCAACCCGCAGTGTCTTGTCAATCGACAACGAGCATCAACTGTCGAAGAAGTTGGAGGGTG
GGGCCACTTCCGCTGACAAGCAATCGCAGATCATTGCTCCAGGCCCAATCACACTTGAAGACCAACGCTC
GTCGTCTCAATCTCCAGAGCTGTCACTACCTCCCAATACAATCATTCGTCGATTCACGGCTGGGGATGAG
GTCGAGTTAGTCAGCTTCGTCGCTAGTCTCGACTCCTCCCTTCCGTTGAAGATTTGGCTCTACACTGACA
CACAGAGCGACAACGCTACGCTGATCGGACTGACCAGAACGCTCAGGCATGAATTCGGTTTCTGGAAGGT
GTATCTTATCCTCTTCCATCCTTCTTGGAGCTTTGCCAACCAAGAAGAGTTCATTCGTAACCAGCTTATC
CCTCTTAAGTGGTTGGACGCGGAAATCATGGTTGATGAGGATGGCACCATGCGAGTGCCACGTATTGTGA
CAGGCGCTGCCCCGTCAACCACGGAGATGGCTGATTCCAAGCCACTGCAATTCGATGACTCCCAGTTTTG
GCGAGCGCTCCCTGCCCCACTGAATGCGGATGATGTCCAAGTCGCTGTGTCCTTTATCACACTTTCCAGT
GTAATTCCAGGTCATTCCGAGTTCTCTGGAAAAGTCACCAGTGTAGGGTCAGAGGTGGAAACCTCTTTGA
TTGGGAAGCGCGTGATGGGTGTCACCAAGTCACCTAAAGGCAACTTTGTGGTTTGTCCTAAAGGTTGCAT
AACGACGATCCCGGATAGCATGAGCCTTCCCCTCGCTGCTGCTCTTGCCGGCCGCCTCGCATTCACATCT
TCAGTTGTGGCCGATACCTTGGCGAATGCCAAAGGTGGCGTTCGTGTAATTCTCCACGCCGCTGACTGTT
CTCCAGCTGCCGTCGCAACATACATCTATCTCCAGGAGCGCAATTTCGATATTTTCGTGACAGCAGCGAA
TCCGTCTACACATCAGATTCCTCATAAGGAAGTTTTCGACTCAGGCAATGTTGAGATTTGGTCGCATGCT
GCACGACAATGGGCTGCTGAAGGTGCCGACTTCATCTTCAACTTCGAAGATGGAACTGTAGTCCTTGAGG
AATCGATTGAGAGGCTAGCTCGTCGTGGCACCCTTTGCCAAGTCGGAACTCTCTATCCTCACCGCCTCCG
TCCAGGTCAGCGATTCGTATCTGTTGAATTTGACTGTCTATTCTCTGGCGAACATAACGTTCTGGAAGAA
GCCATTCAGTCAACTTCCAGTCAGACTATTTCTCGTATTTCCCCCTCAACTCTCATCTTCCAGGCGGATG
CTCTCCAATTGGCACACTCAAAAGCCAGCCTATACAAGGATCTCTCGATTATGTTGGACTTCGAGACGTT
ACCGAACAACATGACTGTCTCCAAGCCTGGTAGACTGCGTGGTACGAATACATTTGACCCTCGTGCATCC
TATGTCGTTATCGGAGGCATCGGTGGTCTTGGAATTGAGATTGCAAGATTGCTGATCGAGAAGGGCGCCC
GGCACGTTATTCTGACATCACGATCGGGTAGCAAGGCATTCGACGATGGTCGGCTTGTTCGGGAGAGGAG
GGTCCTCAACTTCTTGCGCGAGAAGCCCGGGGTTACTATCGACCTGGTTGCCGTGGACTGCCTTGATGCG
GCAAAGACGAAAACTCTTTTCTCCAACTTACCGAATGTCGCTGGTGTCTTCTACGTCGCCGTGAGATTAA
ACGACTCGCTATTCCTCAATCTCACTACCCAGGAAGACTGGTCAAAAGTGTACGATGTCAAGGTCAAGGG
TCTTCGCATTCTCTTGGATGCTGTTGATCCCAGAAAACTCGATTTCCTTGTCCTGACGAGCTCTATGGCA
ACCGTCAGCGGTTCTCCCGGTCAAGCCAACTATGCTGCAGCCCAGACCGAAATGGAGGCGATGGGTGCAA
ACATTCCCAATTGCATTTCAGTCACCGTTCCTCCTCTAACCGACGGTGGTGTCTTTGTACGAAGTATGCC
TACTGGCAATGCTCGTAACGCGGCTCTCGACAAATATAAGGATCTCGGCATGACTGGAATGAAGTTGGCC
CGTCATTGCGTCGATGCTATCTGGACTATTGGAACGCCAGCCTACCAACCAGTCTACATTCCCGCGACCA
ACTGGAAGAAGGTCATGGAGGTCGCTGCTCCTGAATACCTTCAATCTAGTATGAGACACTTGTTGGTCAA
AGAGACCACTGACAGTGTAGCAGCCGACGGCGGCAAAGAACAAACCATTCTTGGAGCCTGTGCGGCTGTG
CTATCGCTTGACATTGACCGCGTCGAAGATAATATTCCTCTCGCTAGCTACGGCTTGGATTCATTGACGT
CGGTTCGCCTCAGTGGTGTTCTCAAGGCTCGTTTCGGGGTTGAAGTCACACAGCTGCAGTTGTTGAGTCA
GACTATGACAGTTGCGCGCTTATGTCAGCTCCAGGAGGAACAACAAGCATCTGTCACCACAACCGCCACC
GCCAACGATGACCGCACCCAAGTCGATCCGGCCAAGGTGCATGAAGCGGATATGGATCAAACTATTGTGC
GGCTCAACACTCCAACCGAAGGCACTCCTCTCTTCCTCATTCACGGTGCTGGTGGAGGTATCGTCGTACT
TGTCAAAGCAGCCCAGAGGGTTCACTATCCTGTCTATGGTGTGCAGGATACTCCAGAGGCACCCATCACC
GGTAATCTCCGCCGATTGTCAGAATTCTACTTGATGAAGATCCGGGAGAAACAGCCACACGGTCCTTACA
GACTTGGAGGATTCTCATTCGGAACGTGCTTGGCTTTGGACATTTCCCTTTTACTGCAACAACAGGGCGA
GGTTGTCGAATCATTGGTGCTCTTGGATGGTTCGCCTACTCTCTTCAAGCGACCTGCATTCCAGTCATAT
CTCATGGGACGCATCCAAGACGGCAGTTTCCAGGAAGACATCCTCGATGTCGTCAACGACATGGCGTCTA
GTGGAACGCTCGATGACGCGGAGGATTTAGGCCGTCAGTTTGCTGACCACTTCCAGCGTGCCAAGGAAGG
TGGAAGTGGACCAAAATGGGTCGCTCGCTTCTGCACTGCCTATGTCGCTCACCTCATTATGGGTCTTCGT
TGTGGTAAAGAGTTCAACGCTTTAGAGGCGAAATACGGAAAGGATGCGATGGGTGCTTGGCCAGCAAAGA
GGACCGTGCTCGTGCGTGCTCTCAGCGGTGTATCTGCTGAACCTTATGCAGCCGGTGCTTCGGAGTACTT
TGACTTGGACGTCTATGGCTCAGGCGTGGAGAAGCATGACCTGCCTGGCACGCACTTCGGCATCCTTGCA
CCCAAATCCGGACTCGACGCCATTCTCGACAAACTGCACTAAGGAGATTGATAAGACTTTTCTAGTTGCA
TATCTTTTATATTTAAATCTTATCTATTAGTTAATTTTTTGTAATTTATCCTTATATATAGTCTGGTTAT
TCTAAAATATCATTTCAGTATCTAAAAATTCCCCTCTTTTTTCAGTTATATCTTAACAGGCGACAGTCCA
AATGTTGATTTATCCCAGTCCGATTCATCAGGGTTGTGAAGCATTTTGTCAATGGTCGAAATCACATCAG
TAATAGTGCCTCTTACTTGCCTCATAGAATTTCTTTCTCTTAACGTCACCGTTTGGTCTTTTATAGTTTC
GAAATCTATGGTGATACCAAATGGTGTTCCCAATTCATCGTTACGGGCGTATTTTTTACCAATTGAAGTA
TTGGAATCGTCAATTTTAAAGTATATCTCTCTTTTACGTAAAGCCTGCGAGATCCTCTTAAGTATAGCGG
GGAAGCCATCGTTATTCGATATTGTCGTAACAAATACTTTGATCGGCGCTATGCGGCCGCCACCGCGGTG
GAGCTCCAGCTTTTGTTCCCTTTAGTGAGGGTTAATTGCGCGCTTGGCGAGACTCAAACAAGATATATTT
TGCCCGCCTTACAGACGAAACTAGTTGGAGGTTATGGAGCATACTATCACGTGGGCGGCCACTGGTGAGT
TACTACACCCCAGGGGCAACGTTGATGCTCCTAAAAAACTCTGGCTGGACGCAAGCCGTAACACCCGTGT
CACTTCATAATCGTTTGCAATTCAGGGCTTGATCTACACATTACCCTGTTATCCCTATTAATTAATACGG
TTATCCACAGAATCAGGGGATAACGCAGGAAAGAACATGTGAGCAAAAGGCCAGCAAAAGGCCAGGAACC
GTAAAAAGGCCGCGTTGCTGGCGTTTTTCCATAGGCTCCGCCCCCCTGACGAGCATCACAAAAATCGACG
CTCAAGTCAGAGGTGGCGAAACCCGACAGGACTATAAAGATACCAGGCGTTTCCCCCTGGAAGCTCCCTC
GTGCGCTCTCCTGTTCCGACCCTGCCGCTTACCGGATACCTGTCCGCCTTTCTCCCTTCGGGAAGCGTGG
CGCTTTCTCATAGCTCACGCTGTAGGTATCTCAGTTCGGTGTAGGTCGTTCGCTCCAAGCTGGGCTGTGT
GCACGAACCCCCCGTTCAGCCCGACCGCTGCGCCTTATCCGGTAACTATCGTCTTGAGTCCAACCCGGTA
AGACACGACTTATCGCCACTGGCAGCAGCCACTGGTAACAGGATTAGCAGAGCGAGGTATGTAGGCGGTG
CTACAGAGTTCTTGAAGTGGTGGCCTAACTACGGCTACACTAGAAGGACAGTATTTGGTATCTGCGCTCT
GCTGAAGCCAGTTACCTTCGGAAAAAGAGTTGGTAGCTCTTGATCCGGCAAACAAACCACCGCTGGTAGC
GGTGGTTTTTTTGTTTGCAAGCAGCAGATTACGCGCAGAAAAAAAGGATCTCAAGAAGATCCTTTGATCT
TTTCTACGGGGTCTGACGCTCAGTGGAACGAAAACTCACGTTAAGGGATTTTGGTCATGAGATTATCAAA
AAGGATCTTCACCTAGATCCTTTTAAATTAAAAATGAAGTTTTAAATCAATCTAAAGTATATATGAGTAA
ACTTGGTCTGACAGTTACCAATGCTTAATCAGTGAGGCACCTATCTCAGCGATCTGTCTATTTCGTTCAT
CCATAGTTGCCTGACTCCCCGTCGTGTAGATAACTACGATACGGGAGGGCTTACCATCTGGCCCCAGTGC
TGCAATGATACCGCGAGACCCACGCTCACCGGCTCCAGATTTATCAGCAATAAACCAGCCAGCCGGAAGG
GCCGAGCGCAGAAGTGGTCCTGCAACTTTATCCGCCTCCATCCAGTCTATTAATTGTTGCCGGGAAGCTA
GAGTAAGTAGTTCGCCAGTTAATAGTTTGCGCAACGTTGTTGCCATTGCTACAGGCATCGTGGTGTCACG
CTCGTCGTTTGGTATGGCTTCATTCAGCTCCGGTTCCCAACGATCAAGGCGAGTTACATGATCCCCCATG
TTGTGCAAAAAAGCGGTTAGCTCCTTCGGTCCTCCGATCGTTGTCAGAAGTAAGTTGGCCGCAGTGTTAT
CACTCATGGTTATGGCAGCACTGCATAATTCTCTTACTGTCATGCCATCCGTAAGATGCTTTTCTGTGAC
TGGTGAGTACTCAACCAAGTCATTCTGAGAATAGTGTATGCGGCGACCGAGTTGCTCTTGCCCGGCGTCA
ATACGGGATAATACCGCGCCACATAGCAGAACTTTAAAAGTGCTCATCATTGGAAAACGTTCTTCGGGGC
GAAAACTCTCAAGGATCTTACCGCTGTTGAGATCCAGTTCGATGTAACCCACTCGTGCACCCAACTGATC
TTCAGCATCTTTTACTTTCACCAGCGTTTCTGGGTGAGCAAAAACAGGAAGGCAAAATGCCGCAAAAAAG
GGAATAAGGGCGACACGGAAATGTTGAATACTCATACTCTTCCTTTTTCAATATTATTGAAGCATTTATC
AGGGTTATTGTCTCATGAGCGGATACATATTTGAATGTATTTAGAAAAATAAACAAATAGGGGTTCCGCG
CACATTTCCCCGAAAAGTGCCACCTGAACGAAGCATCTGTGCTTCATTTTGTAGAACAAAAATGCAACGC
GAGAGCGCTAATTTTTCAAACAAAGAATCTGAGCTGCATTTTTACAGAACAGAAATGCAACGCGAAAGCG
CTATTTTACCAACGAAGAATCTGTGCTTCATTTTTGTAAAACAAAAATGCAACGCGAGAGCGCTAATTTT
TCAAACAAAGAATCTGAGCTGCATTTTTACAGAACAGAAATGCAACGCGAGAGCGCTATTTTACCAACAA
AGAATCTATACTTCTTTTTTGTTCTACAAAAATGCATCCCGAGAGCGCTATTTTTCTAACAAAGCATCTT
AGATTACTTTTTTTCTCCTTTGTGCGCTCTATAATGCAGTCTCTTGATAACTTTTTGCACTGTAGGTCCG
TTAAGGTTAGAAGAAGGCTACTTTGGTGTCTATTTTCTCTTCCATAAAAAAAGCCTGACTCCACTTCCCG
CGTTTACTGATTACTAGCGAAGCTGCGGGTGCATTTTTTCAAGATAAAGGCATCCCCGATTATATTCTAT
ACCGATGTGGATTGCGCATACTTTGTGAACAGAAAGTGATAGCGTTGATGATTCTTCATTGGTCAGAAAA
TTATGAACGGTTTCTTCTATTTTGTCTCTATATACTACGTATAGGAAATGTTTACATTTTCGTATTGTTT
TCGATTCACTCTATGAATAGTTCTTACTACAATTTTTTTGTCTAAAGAGTAATACTAGAGATAAACATAA
AAAATGTAGAGGTCGAGTTTAGATGCAAGTTCAAGGAGCGAAAGGTGGATGGGTAGGTTATATAGGGATA
TAGCACAGAGATATATAGCAAAGAGATACTTTTGAGCAATGTTTGTGGAAGCGGTATTCGCAATATTTTA
GTAGCTCGTTACAGTCCGGTGCGTTTTTGGTTTTTTGAAAGTGCGTCTTCAGAGCGCTTTTGGTTTTCAA
AAGCGCTCTGAAGTTCCTATACTTTCTAGAGAATAGGAACTTCGGAATAGGAACTTCAAAGCGTTTCCGA
AAACGAGCGCTTCCGAAAATGCAACGCGAGCTGCGCACATACAGCTCACTGTTCACGTCGCACCTATATC
TGCGTGTTGCCTGTATATATATATACATGAGAAGAACGGCATAGTGCGTGTTTATGCTTAAATGCGTACT
TATATGCGTCTATTTATGTAGGATGAAAGGTAGTCTAGTACCTCCTGTGATATTATCCCATTCCATGCGG
GGTATCGTATGCTTCCTTCAGCACTACCCTTTAGCTGTTCTATATGCTGCCACTCCTCAATTGGATTAGT
CTCATCCTTCAATGCTATCATTTCCTTTGATATTGGATCATACTAAGAAACCATTATTATCATGACATTA
ACCTATAAAAATAGGCGTATCACGAGGCCCTTTCGTCTCGCGCGTTTCGGTGATGACGGTGAAAACCTCG
GCGCGCCATTACCCTGTTATCCCTAATATACAACGCAAAGAAGCTGGAAAATTGGCGAGGGAATCCTGTT
TCTGTCTATCCAAGAATGGGCATGAGGTGGCAACCGTCGTGCTAGCGTACAGGGTGCACTTTGTAACCAT
TTGGGACACCGGACACTCGCTGTTTTCGAAATTACCCTTTAAGCGCGGGTATTGAACCAGGCTTATGCCC
AAGATCGTAGCAAGCATTTAACTGTGGGAATACTCAGGTATCGTAAGATGCAAGAGTTCGAATCTCTTAG
CAACCATTATTTTTTTCCTCAACATAACGAGAACACACAGGGGCGCTATCGCACAGAATCAAATTCGATG
ACTGGAAATTTTTTGTTAATTTCAGAGGTCGCCTGACGCATATACCTTTTTCAACTGAAAAATTGGGAGA
AAAAGGAAAGGTGAGAGGCCGGAACCGGCTTTTCATATAGAATAGAGAAGCGTTCATGACTAAATGCTTG
CATCACAATACTTGAAGTTGACAATATTATTTAAGGACCTATTGTTTTTTCCAATAGGTGGTTAGCAATC
GTCTTACTTTCTAACTTTTCTTACCTTTTACATTTCAGCAATATATATATATATTTCAAGGATATACCAT
TCTAATGTCTGCCCCTATGTCTGCCCCTAAGAAGATCGTCGTTTTGCCAGGTGACCACGTTGGTCAAGAA
ATCACAGCCGAAGCCATTAAGGTTCTTAAAGCTATTTCTGATGTTCGTTCCAATGTCAAGTTCGATTTCG
AAAATCATTTAATTGGTGGTGCTGCTATCGATGCTACAGGTGTCCCACTTCCAGATGAGGCGCTGGAAGC
CTCCAAGAAGGTTGATGCCGTTTTGTTAGGTGCTGTGGCTGGTCCTAAATGGGGTACCGGTAGTGTTAGA
CCTGAACAAGGTTTACTAAAAATCCGTAAAGAACTTCAATTGTACGCCAACTTAAGACCATGTAACTTTG
CATCCGACTCTCTTTTAGACTTATCTCCAATCAAGCCACAATTTGCTAAAGGTACTGACTTCGTTGTTGT
CAGAGAATTAGTGGGAGGTATTTACTTTGGTAAGAGAAAGGAAGACGATGGTGATGGTGTCGCTTGGGAT
AGTGAACAATACACCGTTCCAGAAGTGCAAAGAATCACAAGAATGGCCGCTTTCATGGCCCTACAACATG
AGCCACCATTGCCTATTTGGTCCTTGGATAAAGCTAATCTTTTGGCCTCTTCAAGATTATGGAGAAAAAC
TGTGGAGGAAACCATCAAGAACGAATTCCCTACATTGAAGGTTCAACATCAATTGATTGATTCTGCCGCC
ATGATCCTAGTTAAGAACCCAACCCACCTAAATGGTATTATAATCACCAGCAACATGTTTGGTGATATCA
TCTCCGATGAAGCCTCCGTTATCCCAGGTTCCTTGGGTTTGTTGCCATCTGCGTCCTTGGCCTCTTTGCC
AGACAAGAACACCGCATTTGGTTTGTACGAACCATGCCACGGTTCTGCTCCAGATTTGCCAAAGAATAAG
GTTGACCCTATCGCCACTATCTTGTCTGCTGCAATGATGTTGAAATTGTCATTGAACTTGCCTGAAGAAG
GTAAGGCCATTGAAGATGCAGTTAAAAAGGTTTTGGATGCAGGTATCAGAACTGGTGATTTAGGTGGTTC
CAACAGTACCACCGAAGTCGGTGATGCTGTCGCCGAAGAAGTTAAGAAAATCCTTGCTTAAAAAGATTCT
CTTTTTTTATGATATTTGTACATAAACTTTATAAATGAAATTCATAATAGAAACGACACGAAATTACAAA
ATGGAATATGTTCATAGGGTAGACGAAACTATATACGCAATCTACATACATTTATCAAGAAGGAGAAAAA
GGAGGATAGTAAAGGAATACAGGTAAGCAAATTGATACTAATGGCTCAACGAAATGACGGTATCGATAAG
CTTGATATCGAATTCCTGCAGCCCGGGGGATCCACTAGTTCTAGAGTTAATTAA
Features (pLannotate 1.2.2; 13 found; start..end, strand, type, name):
    503..527     +  CDS            2xFLAG (fragment): two tandem FLAG® epitope tags
    564..3050    +  CDS            bik1 (fragment): BIK1_GIBF5 - Also known as pks4 From Gibberella fujikuroi (strain CBS 195.34 / IMI 58289 / NRRL A-6831) (Bakanae and foot rot disease fungus) (Fusarium fujikuroi).
   8939..9295    -  CDS            GRS2 (fragment): SYG2_YEAST - Experimental evidence at protein level: Swiss-Prot protein existence level 1. Catalyzes the ATP-dependent ligation of glycine to the 3'-end of its cognate tRNA, via the formation of an aminoacyl-adenylate intermediate (Gly-AMP) (PubMed:23816885). Also produces diadenosine tetraphosphate (Ap4A), a universal pleiotropic signaling molecule needed for cell regulation pathways, by direct condensation of 2 ATPs. Thereby, may play a special role in Ap4A homeostasis (By similarity). From Saccharomyces cerevisiae (strain ATCC 204508 / S288c) (Baker's yeast).
   9293..9316    -  misc_feature   MCS (fragment): pBluescript multiple cloning site
   9329..9347    -  promoter       T3 promoter: promoter for bacteriophage T3 RNA polymerase
   9686..10274   -  rep_origin     ori: high-copy-number ColE1/pMB1/pBR322/pUC origin of replication
  10445..11305   -  CDS            AmpR: β-lactamase; bla; confers resistance to ampicillin, carbenicillin, and related antibiotics
  11306..11410   -  promoter       AmpR promoter: bla
  11437..12779   -  rep_origin     2μ ori: yeast 2μ plasmid origin of replication
  12847..12879   +  CDS            rop (fragment): Rop protein, which maintains plasmids at low copy number; rop
  13110..13514   +  promoter       LEU2 promoter: S. cerevisiae LEU2
  13527..14621   +  CDS            LEU2: 3-isopropylmalate dehydrogenase, required for leucine biosynthesis; S. cerevisiae LEU2; yeast auxotrophic marker
  14826..14886   -  misc_feature   MCS (fragment): pBluescript multiple cloning site
