>Addgene plasmid #110690 | pCHSU75.1-2.2 | addgene full sequence | sequence record 212573 | Addgene NGS Result
ATTTCAGATTGAGAGAATGAAAAAAAAAAAAAAAAAAAGGCAGAGGAGAGCATAGAAATGGGGTTCACTT
TTTGGTAAAGCTATAGCATGCCTATCACATATAAATAGAGTGCCAGTAGCGACTTTTTTCACACTCGAAA
TACTCTTACTACTGCTCTCTTGTTGTTTTTATCACTTCTTGTTTCTTCTTGGTAAATAGAATATCAAGCT
ACAAAAAGCATACAATCAACTATCAACTATTAACTATATCGTAATACACAATGGATTATAAGGATGATGA
TGATAAGACTAGTATGGTTTCAACTCCATCCTCTGCCATTCGCCCCAGCTATGCCACCACTGACTCTCAT
GCCATGGCCATCGTCGGTACCTCCATCGCTGCCCCAGGCGGCGTCGACGATGGACTAGACACTGAGGAGT
TCTATGAGTTCCTCAAATCTCGTGGCTCCGGTATCATCACTGTACCCAAAGATCGCTGGAATGCTGAAGC
TTATCATGGCGCTCAACCTGGCAAAATTGTTACTACCAAAGGTGGTTACATCCCAAACGCTACATACGGA
GACACGCAAGAATTCGGTATCACTCCTGCAGAAGCTGCCCAGATGGCTGTTTCTCAAATAGCTTTGCTTC
ACCACGCCTTCAACGCTTTGCAACGCAGTGGAGTCGACTACCGAGGCACGAACACTGGCGTGTATGTCGG
TTGCACGACTGGTGCAGCACCCCACAACGTAGACATCACCGAAGCCGGAGCATACTACATGACCGGTAGC
TCGATATCTATCAATGCGAATCGTATCAGCTACGTTTTCGACCTGACTGGTCCTTCCTTGCCAGTCGATA
CGGCCTGCTCTTCTAGTTTGACCGCTATGCATCTCGCTGTGCAAGCTGTTAGGAATGGAGAATGTGACCA
AGCTGTTGTTGCTGGAGTCAACATCCTTCTCAGTCCACTTGAGACTGCATCCTTCAGTCAGCTCGGAGTC
CTCGGCCCAGATGGTATCTCGAAAGCTTTCGATGAAGATGCAAACGGTTACGCGCGTGGTGATGTTGTCA
GTGCCGTGGTTATCAAGCGTCACGATCTTGCTGTCAGGGACTATGACCGTATTCTGGCCACTCTCGTCGG
CACTGCTCTTACGTCCTGCGGATCCTTGATGGGATCTCTCACTACACCTAGCCCCGATGCTCAAACCAAG
GCTATTAGGAATGCCTACGCCGATGCTGGTCTAACACCCAACCAAGCCGACTTCGTTGAGTTACACGGTA
CTGGAACTATCGTCGGAGATCAGTACGAGGCCAATACGGCAGGCGCATGCTTCTCTGACGGACGTGACGG
TCGAGAAATCGTTATCGGCTCAGTCAAGAGCAACGTCGGTCACGGTGAAATGGGTGCTTATATGAGCTCT
TTGGTCAAAGTTGTCATGATGTTGGAACGCAAGCAGATTCTTCCGAACGGATACTTCAAGAAGCCTTCTT
CGAGGATCCAATTTGACGAGTATAAGCTGCGGGTACCTATCGAAGTCGAGGACTTTGTTCCCTATGACGT
CGAGCAGGGTCTAATCGCGTCGATTTCTTCCTTCGGATTCGGAGGATCTTGTGGTCACACTGTCCTGCGA
GAACACGATGTTAGGCCCGTCCTCCCTGACTACGAAACGCTAAACTCGGGACCATATCTCTTCGCCGTTG
GAGGTCTTACTCCTCGTTCAGTCAACACTCTCATCGAGAGCTACAAAGCCGAGTACGCGGATGTCGACCC
TCTATCCCTATCTGAACACCTCGGCTCGCGTGCTCGCCAATTGAGCTGGCGTTCATTCGCAGTTGCAGAT
TCCTTGGGCCAGGCAAAGTTCACTGAACCTGTCATGGTATCAAAACGTGCTGTTCCTTTGATCTTTTGCT
TCTCTGGTCAAGGCCCTCAGCACTGGCAACAGGGTCGCGAACTCTTCTCCCGATACTCTGTCTTCCGTGA
AAGTATCTTGGCTTCCGACAAAATTTACACCGAGTACACAGGAAAGTCCTTCCTTGAAACCTCCGGCCTC
TTTGTCCCCAACCCTCCTGCGAACTCTATCCTCGCCAAGTCCCTTTCATGGCCCGCAGACGCCATCTCTG
TTTCCATCACTTTCTTCCAGATCGCTCTTTTCGACCTTTCGATCTACCTTGGACTCAAGCCCGACGCCAT
CGTTGGACACAGTATCGGCGAAACTGCTGTTCTTTATGCCAGTGGTGCTATGCCTCGCGAGATGGTCGTC
AAGATCGCCGTTGCTCGAGGTGCTGCTCTTCGCCTCGTTGACAACATTGGTGGAGCCATGGTCGCTGTCT
CTGGTTGCGACCTCCGAACAGTCCAAGATTATGCCGAAGCAGTCGTTGACCTTTCCAACAACCCGACGGC
GGGTGTTACCGACTCTCTCCACGTGGCAGCTCGGAATAGCCCGACCGACTTTGGTCTGTCGGGTGCTGAG
TATCTCGTCGACGAACTGGCCAAGTATATCGACCAATGGGTTTCTGGAGTCTCTGCTCGCAAGCTTCGTG
TCAGCACTGCTGTTCACTCTCCTTATGTCGATGCTTGCGAGGCCCAATACCGTCAAGAGCTCGCTGCAAT
CTTTGAAGCACACCCTGGTACCCACAAGCCTTCGCTTCCAGTGATGTCAACAGTGACAGCCGAGTTCGTT
GAGAAGGAGTACACAATCGACTACCTCTGGAACAACCTTCGTCAACCTGTTCGCTTCTCTGATGCTATTC
CCAAGCTCATCGAGAAGCACGGTGAAAACACGACCTTCGTTGAGATTGCTCCTCATCCCGTCTTGTCTCA
ATACATCAAGCAAATGGGTGCCTTCGAGTCGGTCGCGGGTAGCAAACGTCCTCCTTCGGCTCGTCACATC
AAGGCTGGTCAACGCCCTCCTACCGAGCTCGATGCACTGTACGAAGGGATTGGCCAGCTGTTGGCTTCAG
GTGTCAACTCGGTCAACTTTGCACTCCTTAACGGTTGTCCTCCAGAGAACTTCCTTGGACCTAAGTACCC
ATTCCAAATGAAGTACTTCCCGGTCGCACCTCGTGTTCCCAGCTATGTGCGCAAGCTGCTCCCTGCCGAG
AGACCGCTCAACAGCGAACGGCTCCGTATCAGCCCCCATCTGCCTGAAGATTGGATGGCTGATCATGTTA
TCGATCACTCGAACCTCATTCCTGCTGCTGCGTATCTTGAAATGGCTCTCGAGTTCCCTGACGTCACTTC
AGTCTGGGACTGCCGTTTCGAGTCTGCTTTCATTCTCGATGGTTCGGTGCCTGCCGCAACCTTGAAAGTA
TCTCGGGACGGAAACAGGTGGAGTGTCAAATCTTCAAGCGCTCTCCAAAGCATGCAAGGCGACCTAACAT
GGACCCGTTCTGAGCCGTCCTTCGACTCTATCCATGCCTACGGCAAGCTTGGATACGGCAAGCCGGAGTT
AAGACCTGGAGCTATCACCCATGTTGATGTTGATGCTGTGATTGCTCGCTCGAAAGTACAAGCTTCGCAT
GAAGCACTTTACGATGAATTGAGTCAAGTTGCCCAATTTGGAACAGAGTTCCGACGGCTCCAGAAGGCCT
ACGCCAATGATGTGGACGGTATTGTTTACATTAAAGGTCACGGTGACAGCTTGACTCGTACTGGGTACAC
ATTCCATCCTGCTCTCATGGATGCAGTATTCCAGTCCGGTGTCTGTTTTAACATGGTGTTCGATCATGTC
AACGTCGGAAACCCTGAGCGTACATTCATGCTGCCACACTCCTTGCGTCGCGGATTTAGGAATGATGGAA
GCACAGAACCGCTTATCTTCAACGGTGACTTCCGTATCTACGCTATCCTGGCTGATTGGTCGCCGTACTC
GGCGACATATGACTACTATGTGCTGAACGACGATAATGATGTCGTCTTCACTTTTGAAGGCCTGCGTTTC
GAAACGGTGCAGCAAGACCAACAAGCAATCAAAGAACGTTTCAGCATGATTTGGCAACCCCGTGGCTTGC
CCAAGTCGAATAACAGTGGTCATGTTACACTTGAGGATGATTCGGTTTTGGAACACCAAGAGTTGCTTGA
TGTTCTAGACAAGCTCGCCTTGGGTTACACCAAGAAGGCTCTAGGGCGCCTTTCTCAGAACTTCGAAACG
GCTCTGCCTGACCGTAAACGTTACATGGAATGGGCACTCGAGCGAACTGCAGAACGGGCTACTGAAACCT
TCTTGGAGTTGAGCGATGTATCTCCGGTGATGAGGCAGAAGTATGCTTCTTTGTTCGAACTCACGCAGCG
AGTCGGAGAAGGGCAGACAGACATTTTCGTAGATTCAAAGGCTGCCGTAGACATCCTCTTCCGAGATGAC
CTCATGAGCCGAATTTACGAGCATCCACCTTTCATCGGCAGTATATTCGACGAAACTGTCAAGCAATTCG
TCAAGCTCGTCAAGGATGCCATAGAAGCCGGCAAACGCGTTGTTCGTGTGCTCGAGGTCGGTGCTGGAAC
CGGTAGGTTCACGGCTTTGCTCGGTCAAGCTCTTCTAGATGCCCAGTTGGAACTGTGCTACGTCGACTAC
GTTTGCACGGACATTTCCATTTCTCTTGCTCAGGAGGCCACAGCCAAGTGTCCCTGGATGACAATTGTCC
CTGTTGCATTCGACCTCAACAAGCCACTTGATCAACAAAGTATCGATCCCGCGAGCTTTGATATTATTGT
CGCATTCGATGTGCTCCACGCGACACCAAACATTAACGATACCGTTCGTACTCTCCGTGAGCTCTTACTT
CCTGGAGGGCATCTTGCAATCATCGAACTGGATGGAAACTCATTCGCCACTGGTGCTGTCGGAAGCATCT
GGATGGATTACGTCTTTGGCTCTTTCTCAGAGTGGTTTGGTGTTTTGGAACAGCGTCCGGCCTCTCACTG
CTCTCTGAGCAAATCAGAGTGGAACAGCGTCCTGCATTCCGAAGGATTCGCTGAGGGGCTCTTCCTCACA
TCAACCGGGGCTACTGTTTCTCATATGGCATTCGTGTCCCAGACCACTGAGACGGCTCACGAACAACAAA
GCTCTCCAACTCCTTCTACTCCCTCGCTGCAAAGCGACCACAGTCCTCATCTTAGGTCATTCTCTTTCTC
CTCAACGCCCCTCCCCGTTACACCCAATACTCCTGGCTTCAGTGGAGATCCAACCCGCAGTGTCTTGTCA
ATCGACAACGAGCATCAACTGTCGAAGAAGTTGGAGGGTGGGGCCACTTCCGCTGACAAGCAATCGCAGA
TCATTGCTCCAGGCCCAATCACACTTGAAGACCAACGCTCGTCGTCTCAATCTCCAGAGCTGTCACTACC
TCCCAATACAATCATTCGTCGATTCACGGCTGGGGATGAGGTCGAGTTAGTCAGCTTCGTCGCTAGTCTC
GACTCCTCCCTTCCGTTGAAGATTTGGCTCTACACTGACACACAGAGCGACAACGCTACGCTGATCGGAC
TGACCAGAACGCTCAGGCATGAATTCGGTTTCTGGAAGGTGTATCTTATCCTCTTCCATCCTTCTTGGAG
CTTTGCCAACCAAGAAGAGTTCATTCGTAACCAGCTTATCCCTCTTAAGTGGTTGGACGCGGAAATCATG
GTTGATGAGGATGGCACCATGCGAGTGCCACGTATTGTGACAGGCGCTGCCCCGTCAACCACGGAGATGG
CTGATTCCAAGCCACTGCAATTCGATGACTCCCAGTTTTGGCGAGCGCTCCCTGCCCCACTGAATGCGGA
TGATGTCCAAGTCGCTGTGTCCTTTATCACACTTTCCAGTGTAATTCCAGGTCATTCCGAGTTCTCTGGA
AAAGTCACCAGTGTAGGGTCAGAGGTGGAAACCTCTTTGATTGGGAAGCGCGTGATGGGTGTCACCAAGT
CACCTAAAGGCAACTTTGTGGTTTGTCCTAAAGGTTGCATAACGACGATCCCGGATAGCATGAGCCTTCC
CCTCGCTGCTGCTCTTGCCGGCCGCCTCGCATTCACATCTTCAGTTGTGGCCGATACCTTGGCGAATGCC
AAAGGTGGCGTTCGTGTAATTCTCCACGCCGCTGACTGTTCTCCAGCTGCCGTCGCAACATACATCTATC
TCCAGGAGCGCAATTTCGATATTTTCGTGACAGCAGCGAATCCGTCTACACATCAGATTCCTCATAAGGA
AGTTTTCGACTCAGGCAATGTTGAGATTTGGTCGCATGCTGCACGACAATGGGCTGCTGAAGGTGCCGAC
TTCATCTTCAACTTCGAAGATGGAACTGTAGTCCTTGAGGAATCGATTGAGAGGCTAGCTCGTCGTGGCA
CCCTTTGCCAAGTCGGAACTCTCTATCCTCACCGCCTCCGTCCAGGTCAGCGATTCGTATCTGTTGAATT
TGACTGTCTATTCTCTGGCGAACATAACGTTCTGGAAGAAGCCATTCAGTCAACTTCCAGTCAGACTATT
TCTCGTATTTCCCCCTCAACTCTCATCTTCCAGGCGGATGCTCTCCAATTGGCACACTCAAAAGCCAGCC
TATACAAGGATCTCTCGATTATGTTGGACTTCGAGACGTTACCGAACAACATGACTGTCTCCAAGCCTGG
TAGACTGCGTGGTACGAATACATTTGACCCTCGTGCATCCTATGTCGTTATCGGAGGCATCGGTGGTCTT
GGAATTGAGATTGCAAGATTGCTGATCGAGAAGGGCGCCCGGCACGTTATTCTGACATCACGATCGGGTA
GCAAGGCATTCGACGATGGTCGGCTTGTTCGGGAGAGGAGGGTCCTCAACTTCTTGCGCGAGAAGCCCGG
GGTTACTATCGACCTGGTTGCCGTGGACTGCCTTGATGCGGCAAAGACGAAAACTCTTTTCTCCAACTTA
CCGAATGTCGCTGGTGTCTTCTACGTCGCCGTGAGATTAAACGACTCGCTATTCCTCAATCTCACTACCC
AGGAAGACTGGTCAAAAGTGTACGATGTCAAGGTCAAGGGTCTTCGCATTCTCTTGGATGCTGTTGATCC
CAGAAAACTCGATTTCCTTGTCCTGACGAGCTCTATGGCAACCGTCAGCGGTTCTCCCGGTCAAGCCAAC
TATGCTGCAGCCCAGACCGAAATGGAGGCGATGGGTGCAAACATTCCCAATTGCATTTCAGTCACCGTTC
CTCCTCTAACCGACGGTGGTGTCTTTGTACGAAGTATGCCTACTGGCAATGCTCGTAACGCGGCTCTCGA
CAAATATAAGGATCTCGGCATGACTGGAATGAAGTTGGCCCGTCATTGCGTCGATGCTATCTGGACTATT
GGAACGCCAGCCTACCAACCAGTCTACATTCCCGCGACCAACTGGAAGAAGGTCATGGAGGTCGCTGCTC
CTGAATACCTTCAATCTAGTATGAGACACTTGTTGGTCAAAGAGACCACTGACAGTGTAGCAGCCGACGG
CGGCAAAGAACAAACCATTCTTGGAGCCTGTGCGGCTGTGCTATCGCTTGACATTGACCGCGTCGAAGAT
AATATTCCTCTCGCTAGCTACGGCTTGGATTCATTGACGTCGGTTCGCCTCAGTGGTGTTCTCAAGGCTC
GTTTCGGGGTTGAAGTCACACAGCTGCAGTTGTTGAGTCAGACTATGACAGTTGCGCGCTTATGTCAGCT
CCAGGAGGAACAACAAGCATCTGTCACCACAACCGCCACCGCCAACGATGACCGCACCCAAGTCGATCCG
GCCAAGGTGCATGAAGCGGATATGGATCAAACTATTGTGCGGCTCAACACTCCAACCGAAGGCACTCCTC
TCTTCCTCATTCACGGTGCTGGTGGAGGTATCGTCGTACTTGTCAAAGCAGCCCAGAGGGTTCACTATCC
TGTCTATGGTGTGCAGGATACTCCAGAGGCACCCATCACCGGTAATCTCCGCCGATTGTCAGAATTCTAC
TTGATGAAGATCCGGGAGAAACAGCCACACGGTCCTTACAGACTTGGAGGATTCTCATTCGGAACGTGCT
TGGCTTTGGACATTTCCCTTTTACTGCAACAACAGGGCGAGGTTGTCGAATCATTGGTGCTCTTGGATGG
TTCGCCTACTCTCTTCAAGCGACCTGCATTCCAGTCATATCTCATGGGACGCATCCAAGACGGCAGTTTC
CAGGAAGACATCCTCGATGTCGTCAACGACATGGCGTCTAGTGGAACGCTCGATGACGCGGAGGATTTAG
GCCGTCAGTTTGCTGACCACTTCCAGCGTGCCAAGGAAGGTGGAAGTGGACCAAAATGGGTCGCTCGCTT
CTGCACTGCCTATGTCGCTCACCTCATTATGGGTCTTCGTTGTGGTAAAGAGTTCAACGCTTTAGAGGCG
AAATACGGAAAGGATGCGATGGGTGCTTGGCCAGCAAAGAGGACCGTGCTCGTGCGTGCTCTCAGCGGTG
TATCTGCTGAACCTTATGCAGCCGGTGCTTCGGAGTACTTTGACTTGGACGTCTATGGCTCAGGCGTGGA
GAAGCATGACCTGCCTGGCACGCACTTCGGCATCCTTGCACCCAAATCCGGACTCGACGCCATTCTCGAC
AAACTGCACTAAGGAGATTGATAAGACTTTTCTAGTTGCATATCTTTTATATTTAAATCTTATCTATTAG
TTAATTTTTTGTAATTTATCCTTATATATAGTCTGGTTATTCTAAAATATCATTTCAGTATCTAAAAATT
CCCCTCTTTTTTCAGTTATATCTTAACAGGCGACAGTCCAAATGTTGATTTATCCCAGTCCGATTCATCA
GGGTTGTGAAGCATTTTGTCAATGGTCGAAATCACATCAGTAATAGTGCCTCTTACTTGCCTCATAGAAT
TTCTTTCTCTTAACGTCACCGTTTGGTCTTTTATAGTTTCGAAATCTATGGTGATACCAAATGGTGTTCC
CAATTCATCGTTACGGGCGTATTTTTTACCAATTGAAGTATTGGAATCGTCAATTTTAAAGTATATCTCT
CTTTTACGTAAAGCCTGCGAGATCCTCTTAAGTATAGCGGGGAAGCCATCGTTATTCGATATTGTCGTAA
CAAATACTTTGATCGGCGCTATGCGGCCGCCACCGCGGTGGAGCTCCAGCTTTTGTTCCCTTTAGTGAGG
GTTAATTGCGCGCTTGGCGAGACTCAAACAAGATATATTTTGCCCGCCTTACAGACGAAACTAGTTGGAG
GTTATGGAGCATACTATCACGTGGGCGGCCACTGGTGAGTTACTACACCCCAGGGGCAACGTTGATGCTC
CTAAAAAACTCTGGCTGGACGCAAGCCGTAACACCCGTGTCACTTCATAATCGTTTGCAATTCAGGGCTT
GATCTACACATTACCCTGTTATCCCTATTAATTAATACGGTTATCCACAGAATCAGGGGATAACGCAGGA
AAGAACATGTGAGCAAAAGGCCAGCAAAAGGCCAGGAACCGTAAAAAGGCCGCGTTGCTGGCGTTTTTCC
ATAGGCTCCGCCCCCCTGACGAGCATCACAAAAATCGACGCTCAAGTCAGAGGTGGCGAAACCCGACAGG
ACTATAAAGATACCAGGCGTTTCCCCCTGGAAGCTCCCTCGTGCGCTCTCCTGTTCCGACCCTGCCGCTT
ACCGGATACCTGTCCGCCTTTCTCCCTTCGGGAAGCGTGGCGCTTTCTCATAGCTCACGCTGTAGGTATC
TCAGTTCGGTGTAGGTCGTTCGCTCCAAGCTGGGCTGTGTGCACGAACCCCCCGTTCAGCCCGACCGCTG
CGCCTTATCCGGTAACTATCGTCTTGAGTCCAACCCGGTAAGACACGACTTATCGCCACTGGCAGCAGCC
ACTGGTAACAGGATTAGCAGAGCGAGGTATGTAGGCGGTGCTACAGAGTTCTTGAAGTGGTGGCCTAACT
ACGGCTACACTAGAAGAACAGTATTTGGTATCTGCGCTCTGCTGAAGCCAGTTACCTTCGGAAAAAGAGT
TGGTAGCTCTTGATCCGGCAAACAAACCACCGCTGGTAGCGGTGGTTTTTTTGTTTGCAAGCAGCAGATT
ACGCGCAGAAAAAAAGGATCTCAAGAAGATCCTTTGATCTTTTCTACGGGGTCTGACGCTCAGTGGAACG
AAAACTCACGTTAAGGGATTTTGGTCATGAGATTATCAAAAAGGATCTTCACCTAGATCCTTTTAAATTA
AAAATGAAGTTTTAAATCAATCTAAAGTATATATGAGTAAACTTGGTCTGACAGTTACCAATGCTTAATC
AGTGAGGCACCTATCTCAGCGATCTGTCTATTTCGTTCATCCATAGTTGCCTGACTCCCCGTCGTGTAGA
TAACTACGATACGGGAGGGCTTACCATCTGGCCCCAGTGCTGCAATGATACCGCGAGACCCACGCTCACC
GGCTCCAGATTTATCAGCAATAAACCAGCCAGCCGGAAGGGCCGAGCGCAGAAGTGGTCCTGCAACTTTA
TCCGCCTCCATCCAGTCTATTAATTGTTGCCGGGAAGCTAGAGTAAGTAGTTCGCCAGTTAATAGTTTGC
GCAACGTTGTTGCCATTGCTACAGGCATCGTGGTGTCACGCTCGTCGTTTGGTATGGCTTCATTCAGCTC
CGGTTCCCAACGATCAAGGCGAGTTACATGATCCCCCATGTTGTGCAAAAAAGCGGTTAGCTCCTTCGGT
CCTCCGATCGTTGTCAGAAGTAAGTTGGCCGCAGTGTTATCACTCATGGTTATGGCAGCACTGCATAATT
CTCTTACTGTCATGCCATCCGTAAGATGCTTTTCTGTGACTGGTGAGTACTCAACCAAGTCATTCTGAGA
ATAGTGTATGCGGCGACCGAGTTGCTCTTGCCCGGCGTCAATACGGGATAATACCGCGCCACATAGCAGA
ACTTTAAAAGTGCTCATCATTGGAAAACGTTCTTCGGGGCGAAAACTCTCAAGGATCTTACCGCTGTTGA
GATCCAGTTCGATGTAACCCACTCGTGCACCCAACTGATCTTCAGCATCTTTTACTTTCACCAGCGTTTC
TGGGTGAGCAAAAACAGGAAGGCAAAATGCCGCAAAAAAGGGAATAAGGGCGACACGGAAATGTTGAATA
CTCATACTCTTCCTTTTTCAATATTATTGAAGCATTTATCAGGGTTATTGTCTCATGAGCGGATACATAT
TTGAATGTATTTAGAAAAATAAACAAATAGGGGTTCCGCGCACATTTCCCCGAAAAGTGCCACCTGAACG
AAGCATCTGTGCTTCATTTTGTAGAACAAAAATGCAACGCGAGAGCGCTAATTTTTCAAACAAAGAATCT
GAGCTGCATTTTTACAGAACAGAAATGCAACGCGAAAGCGCTATTTTACCAACGAAGAATCTGTGCTTCA
TTTTTGTAAAACAAAAATGCAACGCGAGAGCGCTAATTTTTCAAACAAAGAATCTGAGCTGCATTTTTAC
AGAACAGAAATGCAACGCGAGAGCGCTATTTTACCAACAAAGAATCTATACTTCTTTTTTGTTCTACAAA
AATGCATCCCGAGAGCGCTATTTTTCTAACAAAGCATCTTAGATTACTTTTTTTCTCCTTTGTGCGCTCT
ATAATGCAGTCTCTTGATAACTTTTTGCACTGTAGGTCCGTTAAGGTTAGAAGAAGGCTACTTTGGTGTC
TATTTTCTCTTCCATAAAAAAAGCCTGACTCCACTTCCCGCGTTTACTGATTACTAGCGAAGCTGCGGGT
GCATTTTTTCAAGATAAAGGCATCCCCGATTATATTCTATACCGATGTGGATTGCGCATACTTTGTGAAC
AGAAAGTGATAGCGTTGATGATTCTTCATTGGTCAGAAAATTATGAACGGTTTCTTCTATTTTGTCTCTA
TATACTACGTATAGGAAATGTTTACATTTTCGTATTGTTTTCGATTCACTCTATGAATAGTTCTTACTAC
AATTTTTTTGTCTAAAGAGTAATACTAGAGATAAACATAAAAAATGTAGAGGTCGAGTTTAGATGCAAGT
TCAAGGAGCGAAAGGTGGATGGGTAGGTTATATAGGGATATAGCACAGAGATATATAGCAAAGAGATACT
TTTGAGCAATGTTTGTGGAAGCGGTATTCGCAATATTTTAGTAGCTCGTTACAGTCCGGTGCGTTTTTGG
TTTTTTGAAAGTGCGTCTTCAGAGCGCTTTTGGTTTTCAAAAGCGCTCTGAAGTTCCTATACTTTCTAGA
GAATAGGAACTTCGGAATAGGAACTTCAAAGCGTTTCCGAAAACGAGCGCTTCCGAAAATGCAACGCGAG
CTGCGCACATACAGCTCACTGTTCACGTCGCACCTATATCTGCGTGTTGCCTGTATATATATATACATGA
GAAGAACGGCATAGTGCGTGTTTATGCTTAAATGCGTACTTATATGCGTCTATTTATGTAGGATGAAAGG
TAGTCTAGTACCTCCTGTGATATTATCCCATTCCATGCGGGGTATCGTATGCTTCCTTCAGCACTACCCT
TTAGCTGTTCTATATGCTGCCACTCCTCAATTGGATTAGTCTCATCCTTCAATGCTATCATTTCCTTTGA
TATTGGATCATACTAAGAAACCATTATTATCATGACATTAACCTATAAAAATAGGCGTATCACGAGGCCC
TTTCGTCTCGCGCGTTTCGGTGATGACGGTGAGCGCGTTTCGGTGATGACGGTGAAAACCTCGGCGCGCC
ATTACCCTGTTATCCCTAATATACAACGCAAAGAAGCTGGAAAATTGGCGAGGGAATCCTGTTTCTGTCT
ATCCAAGAATGGGCATGAGGTGGCAACCGTCGTGCTAGCGTACAGGGTGCACTTTGTAACCATTTGGGAC
ACCGGACACTCGCTGTTTTCGAAATTACCCTTTAAGCGCGGGTATTGAACCAGGCTTATGCCCAAGATCG
TAGCAAGCATTTAACTGTGGGAATACTCAGGTATCGTAAGATGCAAGAGTTCGAATCTCTTAGCAACCAT
TATTTTTTTCCTCAACATAACGAGAACACACAGGGGCGCTATCGCACAGAATCAAATTCGATGACTGGAA
ATTTTTTGTTAATTTCAGAGGTCGCCTGACGCATATACCTTTTTCAACTGAAAAATTGGGAGAAAAAGGA
AAGGTGAGAGCGCCGGAACCGGCTTTTCATATAGAATAGAGAAGCGTTCATGACTAAATGCTTGCATCAC
AATACTTGAAGTTGACAATATTATTTAAGGACCTATTGTTTTTTCCAATAGGTGGTTAGCAATCGTCTTA
CTTTCTAACTTTTCTTACCTTTTACATTTCAGCAATATATATATATATATTTCAAGGATATACCATTCTA
ATGTCTGCCCCTAAGAAGATCGTCGTTTTGCCAGGTGACCACGTTGGTCAAGAAATCACAGCCGAAGCCA
TTAAGGTTCTTAAAGCTATTTCTGATGTTCGTTCCAATGTCAAGTTCGATTTCGAAAATCATTTAATTGG
TGGTGCTGCTATCGATGCTACAGGTGTTCCACTTCCAGATGAGGCGCTGGAAGCCTCCAAGAAGGCTGAT
GCCGTTTTGTTAGGTGCTGTGGGTGGTCCTAAATGGGGTACCGGTAGTGTTAGACCTGAACAAGGTTTAC
TAAAAATCCGTAAAGAACTTCAATTGTACGCCAACTTAAGACCATGTAACTTTGCATCCGACTCTCTTTT
AGACTTATCTCCAATCAAGCCACAATTTGCTAAAGGTACTGACTTCGTTGTTGTCAGAGAATTAGTGGGA
GGTATTTACTTTGGTAAGAGAAAGGAAGACGATGGTGATGGTGTCGCTTGGGATAGTGAACAATACACCG
TTCCAGAAGTGCAAAGAATCACAAGAATGGCCGCTTTCATGGCCCTACAACATGAGCCACCATTGCCTAT
TTGGTCCTTGGATAAAGCTAATGTTTTGGCCTCTTCAAGATTATGGAGAAAAACTGTGGAGGAAACCATC
AAGAACGAATTCCCTACATTGAAGGTTCAACATCAATTGATTGATTCTGCCGCCATGATCCTAGTTAAGA
ACCCAACCCACCTAAATGGTATTATAATCACCAGCAACATGTTTGGTGATATCATCTCCGATGAAGCCTC
CGTTATCCCAGGTTCCTTGGGTTTGTTGCCATCTGCGTCCTTGGCCTCTTTGCCAGACAAGAACACCGCA
TTTGGTTTGTACGAACCATGCCACGGTTCTGCTCCAGATTTGCCAAAGAATAAGGTCAACCCTATCGCCA
CTATCTTGTCTGCTGCAATGATGTTGAAATTGTCATTGAACTTGCCTGAAGAAGGTAAGGCCATTGAAGA
TGCAGTTAAAAAGGTTTTGGATGCAGGTATCAGAACTGGTGATTTAGGTGGTTCCAACAGTACCACCGAA
GTCGGTGATGCTGTCGCCGAAGAAGTTAAGAAAATCCTTGCTTAAAAAGATTCTCTTTTTTTATGATATT
TGTACATAAACTTTATAAATGAAATTCATAATAGAAACGACACGAAATTACAAAATGGAATATGTTCATA
GGGTAGACGAAACTATATACGCAATCTACATACATTTATCAAGAAGGAGAAAAAGGAGGATGTAAAGGAA
TACAGGTAAGCAAATTGATACTAATGGCTCAACGAAATGACGGTATCGATAAGCTTGATATCGAATTCCT
GCAGCCCGGGGGATCCACTAGTTCTAGATTAATTAATATCTAAAAATTGCCTTATGATCCGTCTCTCCGG
TTACAGCCTGTGTAACTGATTAATCCTGCCTTTCTAATCACCATTCTAATGTTTTAATTAAGGGATTTTG
TCTTCATTAACGGCTTTCGCTCATAAAAATGTTATGACGTTTTGCCCGCAGGCGGGAAACCATCCACTTC
ACGAGACTGATCTCCTCTGCCGGAACACCGGGCATCTCCAACTTATAAGTTGGAGAAATAAGAGA
Features (pLannotate 1.2.2; 14 found; start..end, strand, type, name):
    263..287     +  CDS            2xFLAG (fragment): two tandem FLAG® epitope tags
    324..2810    +  CDS            bik1 (fragment): BIK1_GIBF5 - Also known as pks4 From Gibberella fujikuroi (strain CBS 195.34 / IMI 58289 / NRRL A-6831) (Bakanae and foot rot disease fungus) (Fusarium fujikuroi).
   8699..9055    -  CDS            GRS2 (fragment): SYG2_YEAST - Experimental evidence at protein level: Swiss-Prot protein existence level 1. Catalyzes the ATP-dependent ligation of glycine to the 3'-end of its cognate tRNA, via the formation of an aminoacyl-adenylate intermediate (Gly-AMP) (PubMed:23816885). Also produces diadenosine tetraphosphate (Ap4A), a universal pleiotropic signaling molecule needed for cell regulation pathways, by direct condensation of 2 ATPs. Thereby, may play a special role in Ap4A homeostasis (By similarity). From Saccharomyces cerevisiae (strain ATCC 204508 / S288c) (Baker's yeast).
   9053..9076    -  misc_feature   MCS (fragment): pBluescript multiple cloning site
   9089..9107    -  promoter       T3 promoter: promoter for bacteriophage T3 RNA polymerase
   9446..10034   -  rep_origin     ori: high-copy-number ColE1/pMB1/pBR322/pUC origin of replication
  10205..11065   -  CDS            AmpR: β-lactamase; bla; confers resistance to ampicillin, carbenicillin, and related antibiotics
  11066..11170   -  promoter       AmpR promoter: bla
  11197..12539   -  rep_origin     2μ ori: yeast 2μ plasmid origin of replication
  12607..12632   +  CDS            rop (fragment): Rop protein, which maintains plasmids at low copy number; rop
  12633..12662   +  CDS            rop (fragment): Rop protein, which maintains plasmids at low copy number; rop
  12893..13300   +  promoter       LEU2 promoter: S. cerevisiae LEU2
  13301..14395   +  CDS            LEU2: 3-isopropylmalate dehydrogenase, required for leucine biosynthesis; S. cerevisiae LEU2; yeast auxotrophic marker
  14599..14658   -  misc_feature   MCS (fragment): pBluescript multiple cloning site
