[The description below was written by a language model from this plasmid's Addgene catalogue record and pLannotate feature annotations shown in this document.]
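Description:
pCHSU75.1-2.2 is a yeast expression plasmid of roughly 14.9 kb built on the pCHINT2A backbone, made as part of a heterologous expression platform for discovering fungal natural products by expressing biosynthetic gene clusters in Saccharomyces cerevisiae. It is an E. coli–yeast shuttle vector. A high-copy ColE1/pUC-type origin and an ampicillin resistance gene (β-lactamase with its own promoter) support propagation in bacteria. A 2μ origin gives episomal, multicopy maintenance in yeast, with selection through the LEU2 auxotrophic marker expressed from its native promoter. Remnants of a pBluescript-type multiple cloning site, a T3 promoter and short rop fragments reflect the backbone's cloning history and have no evident role in expression.

The payload is an 8,259 bp polyketide synthase gene from the cacao pathogen Moniliophthora roreri, catalogued as the PKS of cluster PKS28, carrying an N-terminal FLAG epitope for detection of the protein. The automated annotation finds a FLAG tag fragment immediately upstream of the open reading frame and labels the first ~2.5 kb as resembling bik1/pks4 of Fusarium fujikuroi. This is a homology hit consistent with a fungal PKS and does not indicate a different insert; the rest of the coding region is unannotated. The promoter driving the PKS is not identified in either feature table or the catalogue fields. A GRS2 fragment lies just downstream of the insert on the opposite strand, but its function there is not stated. The depositor and sequencing-verified records differ by only a few bases in length and show the same feature order. The plasmid appears to carry only the PKS, so other genes of the cluster would presumably be supplied from separate constructs.
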