Addgene plasmid #110690: pCHSU75.1-2.2
Purpose: Expression of a fungal biosynthetic gene cluster
Depositing lab: Ronald Davis. Depositing organization: Stanford University. Publication: HEx: A heterologous expression platform for the discovery of fungal natural products. Harvey CJB, Tang M, Schlecht U, Horecka J, Fischer CR, Lin HC, Li J, Naughton B, Cherry J, Miranda M, Li YF, Chu AM, Hennessy JR, Vandova GA, Inglis D, Aiyar RS, Steinmetz LM, Davis RW, Medema MH, Sattely E, Khosla C, St Onge RP, Tang Y, Hillenmeyer ME. Sci Adv. 2018 Apr 11;4(4):eaar5459. doi: 10.1126/sciadv.aar5459. eCollection 2018 Apr. PubMed 29651464.
Backbone
  Vector backbone: pCHINT2A
  Vector type: Yeast Expression
  Selectable markers: LEU2
Growth in bacteria
  Bacterial resistance: Ampicillin, 100 μg/mL
  Growth temperature: 37°C
  Growth strain: DH5alpha
  Copy number: High Copy
Gene/Insert
  Gene/Insert name: PKS (alt name: PKS gene for cluster PKS28)
  Species: Moniliophthora roreri
  Insert size (bp): 8259
  Tag / fusion protein: flag (N terminal on insert)
  Cloning method: Unknown
Terms and licenses: Academic/Nonprofit Terms; Industry Terms: Not Available to Industry
How to cite: pCHSU75.1-2.2 was a gift from Ronald Davis (Addgene plasmid # 110690 ; http://n2t.net/addgene:110690 ; RRID:Addgene_110690)
